>Addgene plasmid #118326 | Flag-Rap1b S179AS180A | addgene full sequence | sequence record 227287 | Addgene NGS Result
GTAGTGCGCGAGCAAAATTTAAGCTACAACAAGGCAAGGCTTGACCGACAATTGCATGAAGAATCTGCTT
AGGGTTAGGCGTTTTGCGCTGCTTCGCGATGTACGGGCCAGATATACGCGTTGACATTGATTATTGACTA
GTTATTAATAGTAATCAATTACGGGGTCATTAGTTCATAGCCCATATATGGAGTTCCGCGTTACATAACT
TACGGTAAATGGCCCGCCTGGCTGACCGCCCAACGACCCCCGCCCATTGACGTCAATAATGACGTATGTT
CCCATAGTAACGCCAATAGGGACTTTCCATTGACGTCAATGGGTGGAGTATTTACGGTAAACTGCCCACT
TGGCAGTACATCAAGTGTATCATATGCCAAGTACGCCCCCTATTGACGTCAATGACGGTAAATGGCCCGC
CTGGCATTATGCCCAGTACATGACCTTATGGGACTTTCCTACTTGGCAGTACATCTACGTATTAGTCATC
GCTATTACCATGGTGATGCGGTTTTGGCAGTACATCAATGGGCGTGGATAGCGGTTTGACTCACGGGGAT
TTCCAAGTCTCCACCCCATTGACGTCAATGGGAGTTTGTTTTGGCACCAAAATCAACGGGACTTTCCAAA
ATGTCGTAACAACTCCGCCCCATTGACGCAAATGGGCGGTAGGCGTGTACGGTGGGAGGTCTATATAAGC
AGAGCTCTCTGGCTAACTAGAGAACCCACTGCTTACTGGCTTATCGAAATTAATACGACTCACTATAGGG
AGACCCAAGCTTGGTACCGAGCTCGGATCCGCCACCATGGACTACAAGGACGACGATGACAAGGACTACA
AGGACGACGATGACAAGAATTCTCGTGAGTATAAGCTAGTCGTTCTTGGCTCTGGAGGCGTTGGAAAATC
TGCTCTGACTGTACAGTTTGTTCAAGGAATTTTTGTTGAAAAATATGATCCTACGATAGAAGATTCTTAT
AGAAAGCAAGTTGAAGTAGATGCACAGCAGTGTATGCTTGAAATCTTGGATACTGCAGGAACGGAACAAT
TCACAGCAATGAGGGATTTGTACATGAAAAATGGACAAGGCTTTGCGTTAGTTTATTCCATCACAGCACA
GTCCACATTTAATGATTTACAAGATCTGAGAGAACAGATACTTCGAGTTAAAGACACGGATGATGTTCCA
ATGATTCTGGTTGGTAATAAGTGTGACTTGGAAGATGAAAGAGTTGTAGGAAAGGAACAAGGTCAAAATC
TAGCAAGACAGTGGAACAACTGTGCATTCTTAGAATCCTCTGCAAAATCAAAAATAAATGTTAATGAGAT
CTTTTATGACCTAGTGCGACAGATTAACAGAAAAACTCCAGTGCCTGGGAAGGCCCGCAAAAAGGCGGCA
TGTCAGCTGCTTTAATCTAGAGGGCCCTATTCTATAGTGTCACCTAAATGCTAGAGCTCGCTGATCAGCC
TCGACTGTGCCTTCTAGTTGCCAGCCATCTGTTGTTTGCCCCTCCCCCGTGCCTTCCTTGACCCTGGAAG
GTGCCACTCCCACTGTCCTTTCCTAATAAAATGAGGAAATTGCATCGCATTGTCTGAGTAGGTGTCATTC
TATTCTGGGGGGTGGGGTGGGGCAGGACAGCAAGGGGGAGGATTGGGAAGACAATAGCAGGCATGCTGGG
GATGCGGTGGGCTCTATGGCTTCTGAGGCGGAAAGAACCAGCTGGGGCTCTAGGGGGTATCCCC
[124 nt withheld, positions 1745-1868]
C
[91 nt withheld, positions 1870-1960]
A
[49 nt withheld, positions 1962-2010]
CCTTTGACGTTGGAGTCCACGTTCTTT
[37 nt withheld, positions 2038-2074]
ACCCTATCTCGGTCTATTCTTTTGATTTATAAGGGATTTTGCCGATTTCGGCCTATTGGTTAAAAAATGA
GCTGATTTAACAAAAATTTAACGCGAATTAATTCTGTGGAATGTGTGTCAGTTAGGGTGTGGAAAGTCCC
CAGGCTCCCCAGCAGGCAGAAGTATGCAAAGCATGCATCTCAATTAGTCAGCAACCAGGTGTGGAAAGTC
CCCAGGCTCCCCAGCAGGCAGAAGTATGCAAAGCATGCATCTCAATTAGTCAGCAACCATAGTCCCGCCC
CTAACTCCGCCCATCCCGCCCCTAACTCCGCCCAGTTCCGCCCATTCTCCGCCCCATGGCTGACTAATTT
TTTTTATTTATGCAGAGGCCGAGGCCGCCTCTGCCTCTGAGCTATTCCAGAAGTAGTGAGGAGGCTTTTT
TGGAGGCCTAGGCTTTTGCAAAAAGCTCCCGGGAGCTTGTATATCCATTTTCGGATCTGATCAAGAGACA
GGATGAGGATCGTTTCGCATGATTGAACAAGATGGATTGCACGCAGGTTCTCCGGCCGCTTGGGTGGAGA
GGCTATTCGGCTATGACTGGGCACAACAGACAATCGGCTGCTCTGATGCCGCCGTGTTCCGGCTGTCAGC
GCAGGGGCGCCCGGTTCTTTTTGTCAAGACCGACCTGTCCGGTGCCCTGAATGAACTGCAGGACGAGGCA
GCGCGGCTATCGTGGCTGGCCACGACGGGCGTTCCTTGCGCAGCTGTGCTCGACGTTGTCACTGAAGCGG
GAAGGGACTGGCTGCTATTGGGCGAAGTGCCGGGGCAGGATCTCCTGTCATCTCACCTTGCTCCTGCCGA
GAAAGTATCCATCATGGCTGATGCAATGCGGCGGCTGCATACGCTTGATCCGGCTACCTGCCCATTCGAC
CACCAAGCGAAACATCGCATCGAGCGAGCACGTACTCGGATGGAAGCCGGTCTTGTCGATCAGGATGATC
TGGACGAAGAGCATCAGGGGCTCGCGCCAGCCGAACTGTTCGCCAGGCTCAAGGCGCGCATGCCCGACGG
CGAGGATCTCGTCGTGACCCATGGCGATGCCTGCTTGCCGAATATCATGGTGGAAAATGGCCGCTTTTCT
GGATTCATCGACTGTGGCCGGCTGGGTGTGGCGGACCGCTATCAGGACATAGCGTTGGCTACCCGTGATA
TTGCTGAAGAGCTTGGCGGCGAATGGGCTGACCGCTTCCTCGTGCTTTACGGTATCGCCGCTCCCGATTC
GCAGCGCATCGCCTTCTATCGCCTTCTTGACGAGTTCTTCTGAGCGGGACTCTGGGGTTCGAAATGACCG
ACCAAGCGACGCCCAACCTGCCATCACGAGATTTCGATTCCACCGCCGCCTTCTATGAAAGGTTGGGCTT
CGGAATCGTTTTCCGGGACGCCGGCTGGATGATCCTCCAGCGCGGGGATCTCATGCTGGAGTTCTTCGCC
CACCCCAACTTGTTTATTGCAGCTTATAATGGTTACAAATAAAGCAATAGCATCACAAATTTCACAAATA
AAGCATTTTTTTCACTGCATTCTAGTTGTGGTTTGTCCAAACTCATCAATGTATCTTATCATGTCTGTAT
ACCGTCGACCTCTAGCTAGAGCTTGGCGTAATCATGGTCATAGCTGTTTCCTGTGTGAAATTGTTATCCG
CTCACAATTCCACACAACATACGAGCCGGAAGCATAAAGTGTAAAGCCTGGGGTGCCTAATGAGTGAGCT
AACTCACATTAATTGCGTTGCGCTCACTGCCCGCTTTCCAGTCGGGAAACCTGTCGTGCCAGCTGCATTA
ATGAATCGGCCAACGCGCGGGGAGAGGCGGTTTGCGTATTGGGCGCTCTTCCGCTTCCTCGCTCACTGAC
TCGCTGCGCTCGGTCGTTCGGCTGCGGCGAGCGGTATCAGCTCACTCAAAGGCGGTAATACGGTTATCCA
CAGAATCAGGGGATAACGCAGGAAAGAACATGTGAGCAAAAGGCCAGCAAAAGGCCAGGAACCGTAAAAA
GGCCGCGTTGCTGGCGTTTTTCCATAGGCTCCGCCCCCCTGACGAGCATCACAAAAATCGACGCTCAAGT
CAGAGGTGGCGAAACCCGACAGGACTATAAAGATACCAGGCGTTTCCCCCTGGAAGCTCCCTCGTGCGCT
CTCCTGTTCCGACCCTGCCGCTTACCGGATACCTGTCCGCCTTTCTCCCTTCGGGAAGCGTGGCGCTTTC
TCATAGCTCACGCTGTAGGTATCTCAGTTCGGTGTAGGTCGTTCGCTCCAAGCTGGGCTGTGTGCACGAA
CCCCCCGTTCAGCCCGACCGCTGCGCCTTATCCGGTAACTATCGTCTTGAGTCCAACCCGGTAAGACACG
ACTTATCGCCACTGGCAGCAGCCACTGGTAACAGGATTAGCAGAGCGAGGTATGTAGGCGGTGCTACAGA
GTTCTTGAAGTGGTGGCCTAACTACGGCTACACTAGAAGAACAGTATTTGGTATCTGCGCTCTGCTGAAG
CCAGTTACCTTCGGAAAAAGAGTTGGTAGCTCTTGATCCGGCAAACAAACCACCGCTGGTAGCGGTGGTT
TTTTTGTTTGCAAGCAGCAGATTACGCGCAGAAAAAAAGGATCTCAAGAAGATCCTTTGATCTTTTCTAC
GGGGTCTGACGCTCAGTGGAACGAAAACTCACGTTAAGGGATTTTGGTCATGAGATTATCAAAAAGGATC
TTCACCTAGATCCTTTTAAATTAAAAATGAAGTTTTAAATCAATCTAAAGTATATATGAGTAAACTTGGT
CTGACAGTTACCAATGCTTAATCAGTGAGGCACCTATCTCAGCGATCTGTCTATTTCGTTCATCCATAGT
TGCCTGACTCCCCGTCGTGTAGATAACTACGATACGGGAGGGCTTACCATCTGGCCCCAGTGCTGCAATG
ATACCGCGAGACCCACGCTCACCGGCTCCAGATTTATCAGCAATAAACCAGCCAGCCGGAAGGGCCGAGC
GCAGAAGTGGTCCTGCAACTTTATCCGCCTCCATCCAGTCTATTAATTGTTGCCGGGAAGCTAGAGTAAG
TAGTTCGCCAGTTAATAGTTTGCGCAACGTTGTTGCCATTGCTACAGGCATCGTGGTGTCACGCTCGTCG
TTTGGTATGGCTTCATTCAGCTCCGGTTCCCAACGATCAAGGCGAGTTACATGATCCCCCATGTTGTGCA
AAAAAGCGGTTAGCTCCTTCGGTCCTCCGATCGTTGTCAGAAGTAAGTTGGCCGCAGTGTTATCACTCAT
GGTTATGGCAGCACTGCATAATTCTCTTACTGTCATGCCATCCGTAAGATGCTTTTCTGTGACTGGTGAG
TACTCAACCAAGTCATTCTGAGAATAGTGTATGCGGCGACCGAGTTGCTCTTGCCCGGCGTCAATACGGG
ATAATACCGCGCCACATAGCAGAACTTTAAAAGTGCTCATCATTGGAAAACGTTCTTCGGGGCGAAAACT
CTCAAGGATCTTACCGCTGTTGAGATCCAGTTCGATGTAACCCACTCGTGCACCCAACTGATCTTCAGCA
TCTTTTACTTTCACCAGCGTTTCTGGGTGAGCAAAAACAGGAAGGCAAAATGCCGCAAAAAAGGGAATAA
GGGCGACACGGAAATGTTGAATACTCATACTCTTCCTTTTTCAATATTATTGAAGCATTTATCAGGGTTA
TTGTCTCATGAGCGGATACATATTTGAATGTATTTAGAAAAATAAACAAATAGGGGTTCCGCGCACATTT
CCCCGAAAAGTGCCACCTGACGTCGACGGATCGGGAGATCTCCCGATCCCCTATGGTGCACTCTCAGTAC
AATCTGCTCTGATGCCGCATAGTTAAGCCAGTATCTGCTCCCTGCTTGTGTGTTGGAGGTCGCTGA
Features (pLannotate 1.2.2; 23 found; start..end, strand, type, name):
    123..502     +  enhancer       CMV enhancer: human cytomegalovirus immediate early enhancer
    503..706     +  promoter       CMV promoter: human cytomegalovirus (CMV) immediate early promoter
    702..735     +  LTR            5' LTR (truncated) (fragment): truncated 5' long terminal repeat (LTR) from HIV-1
    751..769     +  promoter       T7 promoter: promoter for bacteriophage T7 RNA polymerase
    813..833     +  CDS            FLAG (fragment): FLAG® epitope tag, followed by an enterokinase cleavage site
    837..857     +  CDS            FLAG (fragment): FLAG® epitope tag, followed by an enterokinase cleavage site
    864..1412    +  CDS            RAP1B: RAP1B_HUMAN - Experimental evidence at protein level: Swiss-Prot protein existence level 1. GTP-binding protein that possesses intrinsic GTPase activity. Contributes to the polarizing activity of KRIT1 and CDH5 in the establishment and maintenance of correct endothelial cell polarity and vascular lumen. Required for the localization of phosphorylated PRKCZ, PARD3 and TIAM1 to the cell junction. Plays a role in the establishment of basal endothelial barrier function. From Homo sapiens (Human).
   1431..1449    -  promoter       SP6 promoter: promoter for bacteriophage SP6 RNA polymerase
   1475..1699    +  polyA_signal   bGH poly(A) signal: bovine growth hormone polyadenylation signal
   1703..1724    +  promoter       SV40 promoter (fragment): SV40 enhancer and early promoter
   1745..2173    +  rep_origin     f1 ori (sequence partly withheld): f1 bacteriophage origin of replication; arrow indicates direction of (+) strand synthesis
   2187..2516    +  promoter       SV40 promoter: SV40 enhancer and early promoter
   2583..3374    +  CDS            neo: KKA2_KLEPN - Also known as kan, nptII. Experimental evidence at protein level: Swiss-Prot protein existence level 1. Resistance to kanamycin, neomycin, paromomycin, ribostamycin, butirosin and gentamicin B. From Klebsiella pneumoniae.
   3398..3556    +  CDS            ble (fragment): BLE_KLEPN - Experimental evidence at protein level: Swiss-Prot protein existence level 1. Binding protein with a strong affinity to the bleomycin family of antibiotics. Binds to CL990; an antimitotic-antibiotic compound. From Klebsiella pneumoniae.
   3551..3672    +  polyA_signal   SV40 poly(A) signal: SV40 polyadenylation signal
   3745..3761    -  protein_bind   lac operator: The lac repressor binds to the lac operator to inhibit transcription in E. coli. This inhibition can be relieved by adding lactose or isopropyl-β-D-thiogalactopyranoside (IPTG). lac repressor encoded by lacI
   3769..3799    -  promoter       lac promoter: promoter for the E. coli lac operon
   3814..3835    -  protein_bind   CAP binding site: CAP binding activates transcription in the presence of cAMP. E. coli catabolite activator protein
   3848..3940    -  CDS            lacI (fragment): lac repressor; lacI; The lac repressor binds to the lac operator to inhibit transcription in E. coli. This inhibition can be relieved by adding lactose or isopropyl-β-D-thiogalactopyranoside (IPTG).
   4123..4711    -  rep_origin     ori: high-copy-number ColE1/pMB1/pBR322/pUC origin of replication
   4882..5742    -  CDS            AmpR: β-lactamase; bla; confers resistance to ampicillin, carbenicillin, and related antibiotics
   5743..5847    -  promoter       AmpR promoter: bla
   5906..5958    -  misc_feature   bom (fragment): basis of mobility region from pBR322
