[The description below was written by a language model from this plasmid's Addgene catalogue record and pLannotate feature annotations shown in this document.]
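Description:
Flag-Rap1b S179AS180A is a mammalian expression plasmid built on the pcDNA3 backbone, about 6.0 kb in the sequenced record. It is propagated in E. coli through a high-copy ColE1/pUC-type origin with ampicillin selection from the β-lactamase gene. An f1 origin is also present, which in principle allows single-stranded DNA production. For mammalian cells the backbone carries a neomycin phosphotransferase gene driven by the SV40 enhancer/early promoter and terminated by the SV40 polyadenylation signal, so stable transfectants could be selected with G418. Several short annotations (an HIV-1 LTR fragment, ble, lacI and bom fragments) appear to be small partial matches within backbone sequence, not functional elements.

The payload is a 555 bp bovine Rap1b coding sequence, cloned between EcoRI and XbaI and expressed from the human CMV immediate-early enhancer and promoter, with the bovine growth hormone polyadenylation signal downstream. The automated annotation labels the open reading frame by its match to human RAP1B, whereas the catalogue gives the species as bovine. An N-terminal FLAG epitope supplied by the backbone precedes the gene. The feature table shows two adjacent FLAG fragments, which may indicate a tandem tag. T7 and SP6 promoters flank the insert and can serve for in vitro transcription or as sequencing primer sites. Site-directed mutagenesis replaced serines 179 and 180 near the C-terminus of this small GTPase with alanines. The associated publication concerns protein kinase A-dependent phosphorylation of Rap1 and its effect on membrane localization and cell migration, so the construct most plausibly serves as a non-phosphorylatable mutant for comparison with wild-type Rap1b. The FLAG tag allows the expressed protein to be detected or immunoprecipitated.
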