Addgene plasmid #118326: Flag-Rap1b S179AS180A
Purpose: Expression of bovine Rap1b
Depositing lab: Philip Stork. Depositing organization: Oregon Health & Science University. Publication: Protein kinase A-dependent phosphorylation of Rap1 regulates its membrane localization and cell migration. Takahashi M, Dillon TJ, Liu C, Kariya Y, Wang Z, Stork PJ. J Biol Chem. 2013 Sep 27;288(39):27712-23. doi: 10.1074/jbc.M113.466904. Epub 2013 Aug 14. PubMed 23946483.
Backbone
  Vector backbone: pcDNA3
  Backbone manufacturer: invitrogen
  Vector type: Mammalian Expression
Growth in bacteria
  Bacterial resistance: Ampicillin, 100 μg/mL
  Growth temperature: 37°C
  Growth strain: DH5alpha
  Copy number: High Copy
Gene/Insert
  Gene/Insert name: Rap1b S179AS180A
  Species: B. taurus (bovine)
  Insert size (bp): 555
  Mutation: S179AS180A
  Entrez Gene: RAP1B
  Tag / fusion protein: Flag (N terminal on backbone)
  Cloning method: Restriction Enzyme; 5′ cloning site EcoRI (unknown if destroyed); 3′ cloning site XbaI (unknown if destroyed)
Terms and licenses: Academic/Nonprofit Terms; Industry Terms: Not Available to Industry
Depositor comments: site directed mutagenesis
How to cite: Flag-Rap1b S179AS180A was a gift from Philip Stork (Addgene plasmid # 118326 ; http://n2t.net/addgene:118326 ; RRID:Addgene_118326)
